>Addgene plasmid #55969 | mPlum-Fibrillarin-7 | depositor partial sequence | sequence record 86874 | insert sequence
GACGTCAGATCCGCTAGCGCTACCGGTGGCTACCATGGTGAGCAAGGGCGAGGAGGTCATCAAGGAGTTC
ATGCGCTTCAAGGAGCACATGGAGGGCTCCGTGAACGGCCACGAGTTCGAGATCGAGGGCGAGGGCGAGG
GCCGCCCCTACGAGGGCACCCAGACCGCCAGGCTGAAGGTGACCAAGGGTGGCCCCCTGCCCTTCGCCTG
GGACATCCTGTCCCCTCAGATCATGTACGGCTCCAAGGCCTACGTGAAGCACCCCGCCGACATCCCCGAC
TACTTGAAGCTGTCCTTCCCCGAGGGCTTCAAGTGGGAGCGCGTGATGAACTTCGAGGACGGCGGCGTGG
TGACCGTGACCCAGGACTCCTCCCTGCAGGACGGCGAGTTCATCTACAAGGTGAAGGTGCGCGGCACCAA
CTTCCCCTCCGACGGCCCCGTAATGCAGAAGAAGACCATGGGCTGGGAGGCCTCCTCCGAGCGGATGTAC
CCCGAGGACGGCGCCCTGAAGGGCGAGATGAAGATGAGGCTGAGGCTGAAGGACGGCGGCCACTACGACG
CCGAGGTCAAGACCACCTACATGGCCAAGAAGCCCGTGCAGCTGCCCGGCGCCTACAAGACCGACATCAA
GCTGGACATCACCTCCCACAACGAGGACTACACCATCGTGGAACAGTACGAGCGCGCCGAGGGCCGCCAC
TCCACCGGCGCCTCCGGACTCAGATCTCGAGCCATGAAGCCAGGATTCAGTCCCCGTGGGGGTGGCTTTG
GCGGCCGAGGGGGCTTTGGTGACCGTGGTGGTCGTGGAGGCCGAGGGGGCTTTGGCGGGGGCCGAGGCCA
AGGCGGAGGCTTTAGAGGTCGTGGACGAGGAGGAGGTGGAGGCGGCGGCGGCGGTGGAGGAGGAGGAAGA
GGTGGTGGAGGCTTCCATTTTGGTGGCAACCGGGGTCGTGGTCGGGGAGGAAAAAGAGGAAACCAGTCGG
GGAAGAATGTGATGGTGGAGCCGCATCGGCATGAGGGTGTCTTCATTTGTCGGGGAAAGGAAGATGCACT
GGTCACCAAGAACCTGGTCCCTGGGGAATCAGTTTATGGAGAGAAGAGAGTCTCGATTTCGGAAGGAGAT
GACAAAATTGAGTACCGAGCCTGGAACCCCTTCCGCTCCAAGCTAGCAGCAGCAATCCTGGGTGGTGTGG
ACCAGATCCACATCAAACCGGGGGCTAAGGTTCTCTACCTCGGGGCTGCCTCGGGCACCACGGTCTCCCA
TGTCTCTGACATCGTTGGTCCGGATGGTCTAGTCTATGCAGTCGAGTTCTCCCACCGCTCTGGCCGTGAC
CTCATTAACTTGGCCAAGAAGAGGACCAACATCATTCCTGTGATCGAGGATGCTCGACACCCACACAAAT
ACCGCATGCTCATCGCAATGGTGGATGTGATCTTTGCTGATGTGGCCCAGCCAGACCAGACCCGGATTGT
GGCCCTGAATGCCCACACCTTCCTGCGTAATGGAGGACACTTTGTGATTTCCATTAAGGCCAACTGCATT
GACTCCACAGCCTCAGCCGAGGCCGTGTTTGCCTCCGAAGTGAAAAAGATGCAACAGGAGAACATGAAGC
CGCAGGAGCAGTTGACCCTTGAGCCATATGAAAGAGACCATGCCGTGGTCGTGGGAGTGTACAGGCCACC
CCCCAAGGTGAAGAACTGAGGATCCACCGGATCTAGATAACTGATCATAATCAGCCATACCACATT
