>Addgene plasmid #55969 | mPlum-Fibrillarin-7 | addgene partial sequence | sequence record 147017 | DsRed1-C 5'-AGCTGGACATCACCTCCCACAACG-3'
TACGAGCGCGCCGAGGGCCGCCACTCCACCGGCGCCTCCGGACTCAGATCTCGAGCCATGAAGCCAGGAT
TCAGTCCCCGTGGGGGTGGCTTTGGCGGCCGAGGGGGCTTTGGTGACCGTGGTGGTCGTGGAGGCCGAGG
GGGCTTTGGCGGGGGCCGAGGCCAAGGCGGAGGCTTTAGAGGTCGTGGACGAGGAGGAGGTGGAGGCGGC
GGCGGCGGTGGAGGAGGAGGAAGAGGTGGTGGAGGCTTCCATTTTGGTGGCAACCGGGGTCGTGGTCGGG
GAGGAAAAAGAGGAAACCAGTCGGGGAAGAATGTGATGGTGGAGCCGCATCGGCATGAGGGTGTCTTCAT
TTGTCGGGGAAAGGAAGATGCACTGGTCACCAAGAACCTGGTCCCTGGGGAATCAGTTTATGGAGAGAAG
AGAGTCTCGATTTCGGAAGGAGATGACAAAATTGAGTACCGAGCCTGGAACCCCTTCCGCTCCAAGCTAG
CAGCAGCAATCCTGGGTGGTGTGGACCAGATCCACATCAAACCGGGGGCTAAGGTTCTCTACCTCGGGGC
TGCCTCGGGCACCACGGTCTCCCATGTCTCTGACATCGTTGGTCCGGATGGTCTAGTCTATGCAGTCGAG
TTCTCCCACCGCTCTGGCCGTGACCTCATTAACTTGGCCAAGAAGAGGACCAACATCATTCCTGTGATCG
AGGATGCTCGACACCCACACAAATACCGCATGCTCATCGCAATGGTGGATGTGATCTTTGCTGATGTGGC
CCAGCCAGACCAGACCCGGATTGTGGCCCTGAATGCCCACACCTTCCTGCGTAATGGAGGACACTTTGTG
ATTTCCATT
