[The description below was written by a language model from this plasmid's Addgene catalogue record.]
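Description:
mPlum-Fibrillarin-7 is a mammalian expression plasmid that produces human fibrillarin (FBL, also known as FIB, FLRN or Nop1) fused to the far-red fluorescent protein mPlum. It is built on an mPlum vector backbone of about 4.75 kb (without insert) and is maintained in E. coli as a high-copy plasmid under kanamycin selection. In mammalian cells a neomycin resistance marker allows G418 selection of stable transfectants. Expression of the fusion is driven by the CMV promoter, a strong constitutive promoter in most mammalian cell lines. The listed 3′ sequencing primer indicates an SV40 polyadenylation signal downstream of the coding region. The record does not state the origin of replication or the cloning method, and no feature table is provided.

The fibrillarin insert corresponds to the human reference transcript but carries two recorded amino-acid substitutions, R36Q and S66F; the record does not comment on their functional significance. Fibrillarin is an abundant nucleolar protein associated with box C/D small nucleolar RNPs and pre-rRNA processing, so the fusion serves as a fluorescent marker of the nucleolus, which is the stated localization. mPlum is excited at about 590 nm and emits at about 649 nm, placing the signal in the far-red range, where it can be combined with green or yellow fluorescent proteins in multicolour imaging. The record does not explicitly give the orientation of the tag relative to fibrillarin or the linker between them, although the name lists mPlum first. The construct is typically used for live- or fixed-cell fluorescence microscopy of nucleolar structure and dynamics.
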