Addgene plasmid #55969: mPlum-Fibrillarin-7
Purpose: Localization: Nuclear - Nucleolus, Excitation: 590, Emission: 649
Depositing lab: Michael Davidson. Depositing organization: Florida State University, Tallahassee.
Backbone
  Vector backbone: mPlum
  Backbone size w/o insert (bp): 4750
  Vector type: Mammalian Expression
  Selectable markers: Neomycin (select with G418)
Growth in bacteria
  Bacterial resistance: Kanamycin, 50 μg/mL
  Growth temperature: 37°C
  Growth strain: DH5alpha
  Copy number: High Copy
Gene/Insert
  Gene/Insert name: Fibrillarin (alt name: NM_001436.3)
  Species: H. sapiens (human)
  Mutation: R36Q, S66F
  Entrez Gene: FBL (a.k.a. FIB, FLRN, Nop1, RNU3IP1)
  Promoter: CMV
  Tag / fusion protein: mPlum
  Cloning method: Unknown
  Sequencing primers: 5′ CMV-F; 3′ SV40pA-R
Terms and licenses: Academic/Nonprofit Terms; Industry Terms: Not Available to Industry
Depositor comments: . Excitation = 590; Emission = 649
How to cite: mPlum-Fibrillarin-7 was a gift from Michael Davidson (Addgene plasmid # 55969 ; http://n2t.net/addgene:55969 ; RRID:Addgene_55969)
